Addgene plasmid #89423: pGAD424-hL1
Purpose: Two-hybrid system
Depositing lab: Fritz Rathjen. Depositing organization: Max-Delbrueck-Centrum fuer Molekulare Medizin (MDC).
Backbone
  Vector backbone: pGAD424
  Backbone manufacturer: Clontech
  Vector type: Yeast Expression
  Selectable markers: LEU2
Growth in bacteria
  Bacterial resistance: Ampicillin, 100 μg/mL
  Growth temperature: 37°C
  Growth strain: DH5alpha
  Copy number: High Copy
Gene/Insert
  Gene/Insert name: L1CAM
  Species: H. sapiens (human)
  Entrez Gene: L1CAM (a.k.a. CAML1, CD171, HSAS, HSAS1, HYCX, MASA, MIC5, N-CAM-L1, N-CAML1, NCAM-L1, S10, SPG1)
  Promoter: ADH1
  Tag / fusion protein: Gal4 AD (N terminal on backbone)
  Cloning method: Restriction Enzyme; 5′ cloning site EcoRI (unknown if destroyed); 3′ cloning site PstI (unknown if destroyed)
  Sequencing primers: 5′ Gal4-AD
Terms and licenses: Academic/Nonprofit Terms; Industry Terms: Not Available to Industry
Depositor comments: Note: This plasmid contains amino acids 1137-1248 of L1Cam.
How to cite: pGAD424-hL1 was a gift from Fritz Rathjen (Addgene plasmid # 89423 ; http://n2t.net/addgene:89423 ; RRID:Addgene_89423)
