[The description below was written by a language model from this plasmid's Addgene catalogue record and pLannotate feature annotations shown in this document.]
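Description:
pGAD424-hL1 is a yeast two-hybrid "prey"-type plasmid built on the Clontech pGAD424 backbone, a yeast–E. coli shuttle vector of about 7 kb. In Saccharomyces cerevisiae it replicates episomally from the 2μ origin and is selected through the LEU2 auxotrophic marker, which is carried with its own promoter. In bacteria it is maintained at high copy from a ColE1/pUC-type origin with ampicillin resistance provided by β-lactamase. Short remnants of lac regulatory sequences, rop and the pBR322 bom region are also annotated. These appear to be leftover backbone sequence rather than functional parts of the design.

The expression cassette is driven by the yeast ADH1 promoter and closed by the ADH1 terminator. It encodes an SV40 large T antigen nuclear localization signal followed by the GAL4 transcriptional activation domain, with a fragment of human L1CAM fused in frame at the C-terminal side. According to the depositor, the insert covers amino acids 1137–1248 of L1CAM and was cloned between EcoRI and PstI sites. The roughly 330 bp annotated insert matches this length. The automated annotation labels it as a zebrafish L1 homologue, which most likely reflects sequence conservation among L1 family members rather than a different species of origin.

In a two-hybrid assay, the nuclear-targeted activation-domain fusion is co-expressed with a GAL4 DNA-binding-domain fusion. Interaction between the two partners reconstitutes a functional activator and switches on reporter genes. The record gives the purpose only as use in the two-hybrid system, presumably to find or test proteins that bind this portion of L1CAM, and it does not name specific interaction partners.
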