Features (pLannotate 1.2.2; 18 found; start..end, strand, type, name):
     15..1179    +  rep_origin     2μ ori: yeast 2μ plasmid origin of replication
   1189..1585    +  promoter       ADH1 promoter: S. cerevisiae ADH1; promoter for alcohol dehydrogenase 1
   1631..1650    +  CDS            SV40 NLS (fragment): nuclear localization signal of SV40 (simian virus 40) large T antigen
   1667..2008    +  CDS            GAL4 activation domain: activation domain of the GAL4 transcriptional activator; Saccharomyces cerevisiae GAL4 (truncated)
   2015..2347    +  CDS            nadl1.2 (fragment): L1CA2_DANRE - Experimental evidence at transcript level: Swiss-Prot protein existence level 2. Cell adhesion molecule with an important role in the development of the nervous system. Involved in neuron-neuron adhesion, neurite fasciculation, outgrowth of neurites, etc. Binds to axonin on neurons (By similarity). From Danio rerio (Zebrafish) (Brachydanio rerio).
   2610..2744    +  CDS            ADH1 (fragment): ADH1_YEAST - Also known as ADC1. Experimental evidence at protein level: Swiss-Prot protein existence level 1. This isozyme preferentially catalyzes the conversion of primary unbranched alcohols to their corresponding aldehydes. Also shows activity toward secondary alcohols. From Saccharomyces cerevisiae (strain ATCC 204508 / S288c) (Baker's yeast).
   2748..2935    +  terminator     ADH1 terminator: S. cerevisiae ADH1; transcription terminator for the S. cerevisiae alcohol dehydrogenase 1 (ADH1) gene
   3059..4150    -  CDS            LEU2: LEU3_YEAST - Experimental evidence at protein level: Swiss-Prot protein existence level 1. Catalyzes the oxidation of 3-carboxy-2-hydroxy-4- methylpentanoate (3-isopropylmalate) to 3-carboxy-4-methyl-2- oxopentanoate. The product decarboxylates to 4-methyl-2 oxopentanoate. From Saccharomyces cerevisiae (strain ATCC 204508 / S288c) (Baker's yeast).
   4151..4556    -  promoter       LEU2 promoter: S. cerevisiae LEU2
   4622..4638    -  protein_bind   lac operator: The lac repressor binds to the lac operator to inhibit transcription in E. coli. This inhibition can be relieved by adding lactose or isopropyl-β-D-thiogalactopyranoside (IPTG). lac repressor encoded by lacI
   4646..4676    -  promoter       lac promoter: promoter for the E. coli lac operon
   4691..4712    -  protein_bind   CAP binding site: CAP binding activates transcription in the presence of cAMP. E. coli catabolite activator protein
   4725..4817    -  CDS            lacI (fragment): lac repressor; lacI; The lac repressor binds to the lac operator to inhibit transcription in E. coli. This inhibition can be relieved by adding lactose or isopropyl-β-D-thiogalactopyranoside (IPTG).
   5000..5588    -  rep_origin     ori: high-copy-number ColE1/pMB1/pBR322/pUC origin of replication
   5759..6619    -  CDS            AmpR: β-lactamase; bla; confers resistance to ampicillin, carbenicillin, and related antibiotics
   6620..6724    -  promoter       AmpR promoter: bla
   6819..6854    +  CDS            rop (fragment): Rop protein, which maintains plasmids at low copy number; rop
   6956..14      +  misc_feature   bom (fragment) (across the origin): basis of mobility region from pBR322
>Addgene plasmid #89423 | pGAD424-hL1 | addgene full sequence | sequence record 177566 | Addgene NGS Result
GAGAGTGCACCATAACGCATTTAAGCATAAACACGCACTATGCCGTTCTTCTCATGTATATATATATACA
GGCAACACGCAGATATAGGTGCGACGTGAACAGTGAGCTGTATGTGCGCAGCTCGCGTTGCATTTTCGGA
AGCGCTCGTTTTCGGAAACGCTTTGAAGTTCCTATTCCGAAGTTCCTATTCTCTAGCTAGAAAGTATAGG
AACTTCAGAGCGCTTTTGAAAACCAAAAGCGCTCTGAAGACGCACTTTCAAAAAACCAAAAACGCACCGG
ACTGTAACGAGCTACTAAAATATTGCGAATACCGCTTCCACAAACATTGCTCAAAAGTATCTCTTTGCTA
TATATCTCTGTGCTATATCCCTATATAACCTACCCATCCACCTTTCGCTCCTTGAACTTGCATCTAAACT
CGACCTCTACATTTTTTATGTTTATCTCTAGTATTACTCTTTAGACAAAAAAATTGTAGTAAGAACTATT
CATAGAGTGAATCGAAAACAATACGAAAATGTAAACATTTCCTATACGTAGTATATAGAGACAAAATAGA
AGAAACCGTTCATAATTTTCTGACCAATGAAGAATCATCAACGCTATCACTTTCTGTTCACAAAGTATGC
GCAATCCACATCGGTATAGAATATAATCGGGGATGCCTTTATCTTGAAAAAATGCACCCGCAGCTTCGCT
AGTAATCAGTAAACGCGGGAAGTGGAGTCAGGCTTTTTTTATGGAAGAGAAAATAGACACCAAAGTAGCC
TTCTTCTAACCTTAACGGACCTACAGTGCAAAAAGTTATCAAGAGACTGCATTATAGAGCGCACAAAGGA
GAAAAAAAGTAATCTAAGATGCTTTGTTAGAAAAATAGCGCTCTCGGGATGCATTTTTGTAGAACAAAAA
AGAAGTATAGATTCTTTGTTGGTAAAATAGCGCTCTCGCGTTGCATTTCTGTTCTGTAAAAATGCAGCTC
AGATTCTTTGTTTGAAAAATTAGCGCTCTCGCGTTGCATTTTTGTTTTACAAAAATGAAGCACAGATTCT
TCGTTGGTAAAATAGCGCTTTCGCGTTGCATTTCTGTTCTGTAAAAATGCAGCTCAGATTCTTTGTTTGA
AAAATTAGCGCTCTCGCGTTGCATTTTTGTTCTACAAAATGAAGCACAGATGCTTCGTTGCTTGCATGCA
ACTTCTTTTCTTTTTTTTTCTTTTCTCTCTCCCCCGTTGTTGTCTCACCATATCCGCAATGACAAAAAAA
TGATGGAAGACACTAAAGGAAAAAATTAACGACAAAGACAGCACCAACAGATGTCGTTGTTCCAGAGCTG
ATGAGGGGTATCTCGAAGCACACGAAACTTTTTCCTTCCTTCATTCACGCACACTACTCTCTAATGAGCA
ACGGTATACGGCCTTCCTTCCAGTTACTTGAATTTGAAATAAAAAAAAGTTTGCTGTCTTGCTATCAAGT
ATAAATAGACCTGCAATTATTAATCTTTTGTTTCCTCGTCATTGTTCTCGTTCCCTTTCTTCCTTGTTTC
TTTTTCTGCACAATATTTCAAGCTATACCAAGCATACAATCAACTCCAAGCTTTGCAAAGATGGATAAAG
CGGAATTAATTCCCGAGCCTCCAAAAAAGAAGAGAAAGGTCGAATTGGGTACCGCCGCCAATTTTAATCA
AAGTGGGAATATTGCTGATAGCTCATTGTCCTTCACTTTCACTAACAGTAGCAACGGTCCGAACCTCATA
ACAACTCAAACAAATTCTCAAGCGCTTTCACAACCAATTGCCTCCTCTAACGTTCATGATAACTTCATGA
ATAATGAAATCACGGCTAGTAAAATTGATGATGGTAATAATTCAAAACCACTGTCACCTGGTTGGACGGA
CCAAACTGCGTATAACGCGTTTGGAATCACTACAGGGATGTTTAATACCACTACAATGGATGATGTATAT
AACTATCTATTCGATGATGAAGATACCCCACCAAACCCAAAAAAAGAGATCGAATTCATCAAACGCAGCA
AGGGCGGCAAATACTCAGTGAAGGATAAGGAGGACACCCAGGTGGACTCTGAGGCCCGACCGATGAAAGA
TGAGACCTTCGGCGAGTACAGTGACAACGAGGAGAAGGCCTTTGGCAGCAGCCAGCCATCGCTCAACGGG
GACATCAAGCCCCTGGGCAGTGACGACAGCCTGGCCGATTATGGGGGCAGCGTGGATGTTCAGTTCAACG
AGGATGGTTCGTTCATTGGCCAGTACAGTGGCAAGAAGGAGAAGGAGGCGGCAGGGGGCAATGACAGCTC
AGGGGCCACTTCCCCCATCAACCCTGCAGTAGCCCTAGAATAGCAGTCGACCTGCAGAGATCTATGAATC
GTAGATACTGAAAAACCCCGCAAGTTCACTTCAACTGTGCATCGTGCACCATCTCAATTTCTTTCATTTA
TACATCGTTTTGCCTTCTTTTATGTAACTATACTCCTCTAAGTTTCAATCTTGGCCATGTAACCTCTGAT
CTATAGAATTTTTTAAATGACTAGAATTAATGCCCATCTTTTTTTTGGACCTAAATTCTTCATGAAAATA
TATTACGAGGGCTTATTCAGAAGCTTTGGACTTCTTCGCCAGAGGTTTGGTCAAGTCTCCAATCAAGGTT
GTCGGCTTGTCTACCTTGCCAGAAATTTACGAAAAGATGGAAAAGGGTCAAATCGTTGGTAGATACGTTG
TTGACACTTCTAAATAAGCGAATTTCTTATGATTTATGATTTTTATTATTAAATAAGTTATAAAAAAAAT
AAGTGTATACAAATTTTAAAGTGACTCTTAGGTTTTAAAACGAAAATTCTTATTCTTGAGTAACTCTTTC
CTGTAGGTCAGGTTGCTTTCTCAGGTATAGCATGAGGTCGCTCTTATTGACCACACCTCTACCGGCATGC
CGGTCGAAATTCCCCTACCCTATGAACATATTCCATTTTGTAATTTCGTGTCGTTTCTATTATGAATTTC
ATTTATAAAGTTTATGTACAAATATCATAAAAAAAGAGAATCTTTTTAAGCAAGGATTTTCTTAACTTCT
TCGGCGACAGCATCACCGACTTCGGTGGTACTGTTGGAACCACCTAAATCACCAGTTCTGATACCTGCAT
CCAAAACCTTTTTAACTGCATCTTCAATGGCCTTACCTTCTTCAGGCAAGTTCAATGACAATTTCAACAT
CATTGCAGCAGACAAGATAGTGGCGATAGGGTTGACCTTATTCTTTGGCAAATCTGGAGCAGAACCGTGG
CATGGTTCGTACAAACCAAATGCGGTGTTCTTGTCTGGCAAAGAGGCCAAGGACGCAGATGGCAACAAAC
CCAAGGAACCTGGGATAACGGAGGCTTCATCGGAGATGATATCACCAAACATGTTGCTGGTGATTATAAT
ACCATTTAGGTGGGTTGGGTTCTTAACTAGGATCATGGCGGCAGAATCAATCAATTGATGTTGAACCTTC
AATGTAGGAAATTCGTTCTTGATGGTTTCCTCCACAGTTTTTCTCCATAATCTTGAAGAGGCCAAAACAT
TAGCTTTATCCAAGGACCAAATAGGCAATGGTGGCTCATGTTGTAGGGCCATGAAAGCGGCCATTCTTGT
GATTCTTTGCACTTCTGGAACGGTGTATTGTTCACTATCCCAAGCGACACCATCACCATCGTCTTCCTTT
CTCTTACCAAAGTAAATACCTCCCACTAATTCTCTGACAACAACGAAGTCAGTACCTTTAGCAAATTGTG
GCTTGATTGGAGATAAGTCTAAAAGAGAGTCGGATGCAAAGTTACATGGTCTTAAGTTGGCGTACAATTG
AAGTTCTTTACGGATTTTTAGTAAACCTTGTTCAGGTCTAACACTACCTGTACCCCATTTAGGACCACCC
ACAGCACCTAACAAAACGGCATCAGCCTTCTTGGAGGCTTCCAGCGCCTCATCTGGAAGTGGAACACCTG
TAGCATCGATAGCAGCACCACCAATTAAATGATTTTCGAAATCGAACTTGACATTGGAACGAACATCAGA
AATAGCTTTAAGAACCTTAATGGCTTCGGCTGTGATTTCTTGACCAACGTGGTCACCTGGCAAAACGACG
ATCTTCTTAGGGGCAGACATTAGAATGGTATATCCTTGAAATATATATATATATTGCTGAAATGTAAAAG
GTAAGAAAAGTTAGAAAGTAAGACGATTGCTAACCACCTATTGGAAAAAACAATAGGTCCTTAAATAATA
TTGTCAACTTCAAGTATTGTGATGCAAGCATTTAGTCATGAACGCTTCTCTATTCTATATGAAAAGCCGG
TTCCGGCGCTCTCACCTTTCCTTTTTCTCCCAATTTTTCAGTTGAAAAAGGTATATGCGTCAGGCGACCT
CTGAAATTAACAAAAAATTTCCAGTCATCGAATTTGATTCTGTGCGATAGCGCCCCTGTGTGTTCTCGTT
ATGTTGAGGAAAAAAATAATGGTTGCTAAGAGATTCGAACTCTTGCATCTTACGATACCTGAGTATTCCC
ACAGTTGGGGGATCTCGACTCTAGCTAGAGGATCAATTCGTAATCATGTCATAGCTGTTTCCTGTGTGAA
ATTGTTATCCGCTCACAATTCCACACAACATACGAGCCGGAAGCATAAAGTGTAAAGCCTGGGGTGCCTA
ATGAGTGAGCTAACTCACATTAATTGCGTTGCGCTCACTGCCCGCTTTCCAGTCGGGAAACCTGTCGTGC
CAGCTGCATTAATGAATCGGCCAACGCGCGGGGAGAGGCGGTTTGCGTATTGGGCGCTCTTCCGCTTCCT
CGCTCACTGACTCGCTGCGCTCGGTCGTTCGGCTGCGGCGAGCGGTATCAGCTCACTCAAAGGCGGTAAT
ACGGTTATCCACAGAATCAGGGGATAACGCAGGAAAGAACATGTGAGCAAAAGGCCAGCAAAAGGCCAGG
AACCGTAAAAAGGCCGCGTTGCTGGCGTTTTTCCATAGGCTCCGCCCCCCTGACGAGCATCACAAAAATC
GACGCTCAAGTCAGAGGTGGCGAAACCCGACAGGACTATAAAGATACCAGGCGTTTCCCCCTGGAAGCTC
CCTCGTGCGCTCTCCTGTTCCGACCCTGCCGCTTACCGGATACCTGTCCGCCTTTCTCCCTTCGGGAAGC
GTGGCGCTTTCTCATAGCTCACGCTGTAGGTATCTCAGTTCGGTGTAGGTCGTTCGCTCCAAGCTGGGCT
GTGTGCACGAACCCCCCGTTCAGCCCGACCGCTGCGCCTTATCCGGTAACTATCGTCTTGAGTCCAACCC
GGTAAGACACGACTTATCGCCACTGGCAGCAGCCACTGGTAACAGGATTAGCAGAGCGAGGTATGTAGGC
GGTGCTACAGAGTTCTTGAAGTGGTGGCCTAACTACGGCTACACTAGAAGAACAGTATTTGGTATCTGCG
CTCTGCTGAAGCCAGTTACCTTCGGAAAAAGAGTTGGTAGCTCTTGATCCGGCAAACAAACCACCGCTGG
TAGCGGTGGTTTTTTTGTTTGCAAGCAGCAGATTACGCGCAGAAAAAAAGGATCTCAAGAAGATCCTTTG
ATCTTTTCTACGGGGTCTGACGCTCAGTGGAACGAAAACTCACGTTAAGGGATTTTGGTCATGAGATTAT
CAAAAAGGATCTTCACCTAGATCCTTTTAAATTAAAAATGAAGTTTTAAATCAATCTAAAGTATATATGA
GTAAACTTGGTCTGACAGTTACCAATGCTTAATCAGTGAGGCACCTATCTCAGCGATCTGTCTATTTCGT
TCATCCATAGTTGCCTGACTCCCCGTCGTGTAGATAACTACGATACGGGAGGGCTTACCATCTGGCCCCA
GTGCTGCAATGATACCGCGAGACCCACGCTCACCGGCTCCAGATTTATCAGCAATAAACCAGCCAGCCGG
AAGGGCCGAGCGCAGAAGTGGTCCTGCAACTTTATCCGCCTCCATCCAGTCTATTAATTGTTGCCGGGAA
GCTAGAGTAAGTAGTTCGCCAGTTAATAGTTTGCGCAACGTTGTTGCCATTGCTACAGGCATCGTGGTGT
CACGCTCGTCGTTTGGTATGGCTTCATTCAGCTCCGGTTCCCAACGATCAAGGCGAGTTACATGATCCCC
CATGTTGTGCAAAAAAGCGGTTAGCTCCTTCGGTCCTCCGATCGTTGTCAGAAGTAAGTTGGCCGCAGTG
TTATCACTCATGGTTATGGCAGCACTGCATAATTCTCTTACTGTCATGCCATCCGTAAGATGCTTTTCTG
TGACTGGTGAGTACTCAACCAAGTCATTCTGAGAATAGTGTATGCGGCGACCGAGTTGCTCTTGCCCGGC
GTCAATACGGGATAATACCGCGCCACATAGCAGAACTTTAAAAGTGCTCATCATTGGAAAACGTTCTTCG
GGGCGAAAACTCTCAAGGATCTTACCGCTGTTGAGATCCAGTTCGATGTAACCCACTCGTGCACCCAACT
GATCTTCAGCATCTTTTACTTTCACCAGCGTTTCTGGGTGAGCAAAAACAGGAAGGCAAAATGCCGCAAA
AAAGGGAATAAGGGCGACACGGAAATGTTGAATACTCATACTCTTCCTTTTTCAATATTATTGAAGCATT
TATCAGGGTTATTGTCTCATGAGCGGATACATATTTGAATGTATTTAGAAAAATAAACAAATAGGGGTTC
CGCGCACATTTCCCCGAAAAGTGCCACCTGACGTCTAAGAAACCATTATTATCATGACATTAACCTATAA
AAATAGGCGTATCACGAGGCCCTTTCGTCTCGCGCGTTTCGGTGATGACGGTGAAAACCTCTGACACATG
CAGCTCCCGGAGACGGTCACAGCTTGTCTGTAAGCGGATGCCGGGAGCAGACAAGCCCGTCAGGGCGCGT
CAGCGGGTGTTGGCGGGTGTCGGGGCTGGCTTAACTATGCGGCATCAGAGCAGATTGTACT
